Addgene plasmid #14110: NFAT5 luciferase
Depositing lab: Anjana Rao. Depositing organization: Boston Children's Hospital. Publication: The role of NFAT transcription factors in integrin-mediated carcinoma invasion. Jauliac S, Lopez-Rodriguez C, Shaw LM, Brown LF, Rao A, Toker A. Nat Cell Biol. 2002 Jul . 4(7):540-4. 10.1038/ncb816 PubMed 12080349.
Backbone
  Vector backbone: pGL?
  Vector type: Bacterial Expression, Luciferase
Growth in bacteria
  Bacterial resistance: Ampicillin, 100 μg/mL
  Growth temperature: 37°C
  Growth strain: DH5alpha
  Copy number: High Copy
Gene/Insert
  Gene/Insert name: NM_001113178.2
  Species: H. sapiens (human)
  Entrez Gene: NFAT5 (a.k.a. NF-AT5, NFATL1, NFATZ, OREBP, TONEBP)
  Cloning method: Restriction Enzyme
  Sequencing primers: 5′ LucNrev
Terms and licenses: Academic/Nonprofit Terms; Industry Terms: Not Available to Industry
Depositor comments: Contains reporter sequence specific for NFAT5, sequence from promoter region of human aldose reductase gene.
How to cite: NFAT5 luciferase was a gift from Anjana Rao (Addgene plasmid # 14110 ; http://n2t.net/addgene:14110 ; RRID:Addgene_14110)
