[The description below was written by a language model from this plasmid's Addgene catalogue record.]
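Description:
NFAT5 luciferase is a luciferase reporter plasmid designed to read out the transcriptional activity of human NFAT5 (also known as TonEBP or OREBP), the tonicity-responsive member of the NFAT/Rel family. The backbone is recorded only tentatively as a pGL-type vector ("pGL?"), so the exact parental plasmid is uncertain. It is maintained in E. coli as a high-copy plasmid under ampicillin selection. The catalogue lists it under bacterial expression and luciferase vector types, but its function as a reporter implies use in transfected mammalian cells, with bacteria serving only for propagation.

Although the insert field cites an NFAT5 transcript accession and the NFAT5 gene, the depositor's comment indicates that the plasmid does not carry the NFAT5 coding sequence. It instead contains an NFAT5-specific reporter sequence taken from the promoter region of the human aldose reductase gene, a well-known osmotically regulated NFAT5 target. This element was inserted by restriction cloning, and a reverse primer within the luciferase gene is listed for sequencing it, consistent with placement upstream of the reporter. NFAT5 binding to this sequence would drive luciferase expression, so light output serves as a measure of NFAT5-dependent transcription. The record does not state the exact boundaries or copy number of the response element, whether a separate minimal promoter is present, or which luciferase variant is used, and no feature table is available to confirm these details.

The associated publication concerns NFAT transcription factors in integrin-mediated carcinoma invasion, suggesting the reporter was used to monitor NFAT5 activity in that setting. It would similarly suit assays of NFAT5 activation by osmotic stress or other signalling inputs.
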