>Addgene plasmid #14110 | NFAT5 luciferase | addgene partial sequence | sequence record 20265 | LucNRev 5'-CCTTATGCAGTTGCTCTCC-3'
GGCGTCTTCCATGGTGGCTTTACCAACAGTACCGGAATGCCAAGCTTTTTGCAAAAGCCTAGGCCTCCAA
AAAAGCCTCCTCACTACTTCTGGAATAGCTCAGAGGCCGAGGCGGCCTCGGCCTCTGCATAAATAAAAAA
AATTAGTCAGCGATGGGGCGGAGAATGGGCGGAACTGGGCGGAGTTAGGGGCGGGATGGGCGGAGTTAGG
GGCGGGACTATGGTTGCTGACTAATTGAGATGCAGATCGCAGATCTCGAGCCCCTGGTAGTGACTCAAGC
ACCAGGTCTCTCTAAACTCCATGCCGGTGATTTTCCATTTGGTGCTTTCTTTAAAAGTGCTCCCTCCTGG
AAAAATTTATACAGAACAGACTAGCCCAGATATTTTTCCATGTAAGGGCTAGCACGCGTAAGAGCTCGGT
ACCTATCGATAGAGAAATGTTCTGGCACCTGCACTTGCACTGGGGACAGCCTATTTTGCTAGTTTGTTTT
GTTTCGTTTTGTTTTGATGGAGAGCGTATGTTAGTACTATCGATTCACACAAAAAACCAACACACAGATG
TAATGAAAATAAAGATATTTTATTGCGGCCGCTCCAAGTACCTCCCGTACCTTAATATTACTTACTTATC
ATGGTAGCTTGGGCTGGCGTAATAGCGAAGAGGCCCGCACCGATCGC
